Addgene plasmid #26158: pMV306hsp+FFlucWT
Depositing lab: Brian Robertson & Siouxsie Wiles. Depositing organization: Imperial College London. Publication: Optimisation of bioluminescent reporters for use with mycobacteria. Andreu N, Zelmer A, Fletcher T, Elkington PT, Ward TH, Ripoll J, Parish T, Bancroft GJ, Schaible U, Robertson BD, Wiles S. PLoS One. 2010 May 24;5(5):e10777. 10.1371/journal.pone.0010777 PubMed 20520722.
Backbone
  Vector backbone: pMV306hsp
  Backbone size w/o insert (bp): 4373
  Vector type: Bacterial Expression
Growth in bacteria
  Bacterial resistance: Kanamycin, 50 μg/mL
  Growth temperature: 37°C
  Growth strain: DH5alpha
  Copy number: Low Copy
Gene/Insert
  Gene/Insert name: Firefly luciferase (alt names: FFluc; Luc)
  Species: Photinus pyralis
  Insert size (bp): 1666
  Mutation: Lacks the last 3 aa.
  Cloning method: Restriction Enzyme; 5′ cloning site HindIII (not destroyed); 3′ cloning site SalI (not destroyed)
  Sequencing primers: 5′ agaataacgttggcactcgc
Resource information
  A portion of this plasmid was derived from a plasmid made by: Firefly luciferase gene cloned from pGL2-Basic (Promega)
Terms and licenses: Academic/Nonprofit Terms; Industry Terms: Not Available to Industry
How to cite: pMV306hsp+FFlucWT was a gift from Brian Robertson & Siouxsie Wiles (Addgene plasmid # 26158 ; http://n2t.net/addgene:26158 ; RRID:Addgene_26158)
