[The description below was written by a language model from this plasmid's Addgene catalogue record and pLannotate feature annotations shown in this document.]
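Description:
pMV306hsp+FFlucWT is a bacterial expression plasmid built on the pMV306hsp backbone, an integrating shuttle vector for mycobacteria. It is propagated in E. coli through a ColE1/pMB1-type origin and selected with kanamycin via an aph(3')-Ia (KanR) gene, next to which lies a residual fragment of Tn903 transposase sequence. The catalogue lists the plasmid as low copy, although the annotation tool labels the origin generically as a high-copy type. No mycobacterial replication origin is annotated. Instead, the plasmid carries the integrase gene of mycobacteriophage L5, flanked by small fragments of neighbouring phage genes, including a partial putative excisionase. The L5 integrase mediates site-specific recombination into the host chromosome, so the construct is expected to persist in mycobacteria as a stable chromosomal insertion rather than as an episome. The attachment site itself is not annotated in the feature table.

The payload is the wild-type firefly (Photinus pyralis) luciferase gene, taken from pGL2-Basic and cloned between HindIII and SalI sites downstream of a short polylinker remnant. The coding sequence lacks the last three amino acids, which in native firefly luciferase form the peroxisomal targeting signal. An E. coli rrnB T1 terminator follows the reporter. The promoter is not annotated, but the "hsp" in the backbone name suggests a mycobacterial heat-shock promoter in the unannotated region upstream of the luciferase. The record does not explicitly confirm this. The associated publication concerns optimising bioluminescent reporters for mycobacteria, which fits use of this plasmid to generate luciferin-dependent luminescent mycobacterial strains and as the wild-type reference for comparing reporter variants.
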