Features (pLannotate 1.2.2; 9 found; start..end, strand, type, name):
    511..1623    +  CDS            33: VINT_BPML5 - Also known as int. Protein inferred from homology: Swiss-Prot protein existence level 3. Integrase is necessary for integration of the phage into the host genome by site-specific recombination. From Mycobacterium phage L5 (Mycobacteriophage L5).
   1685..1789    -  CDS            32 (fragment): VG32_BPML5 - Protein predicted: Swiss-Prot protein existence level 4. From Mycobacterium phage L5 (Mycobacteriophage L5).
   1907..2722    +  CDS            KanR: aminoglycoside phosphotransferase; aph(3')-Ia; confers resistance to kanamycin in bacteria or G418 (Geneticin®) in eukaryotes
   2863..3006    +  CDS            TRA2_ECOLX (fragment): Protein predicted: Swiss-Prot protein existence level 4. Required for transposition of transposon Tn903. From Escherichia coli.
   3054..3642    +  rep_origin     ori: high-copy-number ColE1/pMB1/pBR322/pUC origin of replication
   4209..4245    +  misc_feature   MCS (fragment): pBluescript multiple cloning site
   4261..5902    +  CDS            luciferase (fragment): firefly luciferase; luc
   5945..5991    +  terminator     rrnB T1 terminator: transcription terminator T1 from the E. coli rrnB gene
   6024..98      -  CDS            34.1 (fragment) (across the origin): VG341_BPMD2 - Protein predicted: Swiss-Prot protein existence level 4. Putative excisionase. From Mycobacterium phage D29 (Mycobacteriophage D29).
>Addgene plasmid #26158 | pMV306hsp+FFlucWT | depositor full sequence | sequence record 12286 | Author sequence
GCTAGAGCCGTGAACGACAGGGCGAACGCCAGCCCGCCGACGGCGAGGGTTCCGACCGCTGCAACTCCCG
GTGCAACCTTGTCCCGGTCTATTCTCTTCACTGCACCAGCTCCAATCTGGTGTGAATGCCCCTCGTCTGT
TCGCGCAGGCGGGGGGCTCTATTCGTTTGTCAGCATCGAAAGTAGCCAGATCAGGGATGCGTTGCAACCG
CGTATGCCCAGGTCAGAAGAGTCGCACAAGAGTTGCAGACCCCTGGAAAGAAAAATGGCCAGAGGGCGAA
AACACCCTCTGACCAGCGGAGCGGGCGACGGGAATCGAACCCGCGTAGCTAGTTTGGAAGAATGGGTGTC
TGCCGACCACATATATGGGCCGGTCAAGATAGGTTTTTACCCCCTCTCGGCTGCATCCTCTAAGTGGAAA
GAAATTGCAGGTCGTAGAAGCGCGTTGAAGCCTGAGAGTTGCACAGGAGTTGCAACCCGGTAGCCTTGTT
CACGACGAGAGGAGACCTAGTTGGCACGTCGCGGATGGGGATCGCTGAAGACTCAGCGCAGCGGGAGGAT
CCAAGCCTCATACGTCAACCCGCAGGACGGTGTGAGGTACTACGCGCTGCAGACCTACGACAACAAGATG
GACGCCGAAGCCTGGCTCGCGGGCGAGAAGCGGCTCATCGAGATGGAGACCTGGACCCCTCCACAGGACC
GGGCGAAGAAGGCAGCCGCCAGCGCCATCACGCTGGAGGAGTACACCCGGAAGTGGCTCGTGGAGCGCGA
CCTCGCAGACGGCACCAGGGATCTGTACAGCGGGCACGCGGAGCGCCGCATCTACCCGGTGCTAGGTGAA
GTGGCGGTCACAGAGATGACGCCAGCTCTGGTGCGTGCGTGGTGGGCCGGGATGGGTAGGAAGCACCCGA
CTGCCCGCCGGCATGCCTACAACGTCCTCCGGGCGGTGATGAACACAGCGGTCGAGGACAAGCTGATCGC
AGAGAACCCGTGCCGGATCGAGCAGAAGGCAGCCGATGAGCGCGACGTAGAGGCGCTGACGCCTGAGGAG
CTGGACATCGTCGCCGCTGAGATCTTCGAGCACTACCGGATCGCGGCATACATCCTGGCGTGGACGAGCC
TCCGGTTCGGAGAGCTGATCGAGCTTCGCCGCAAGGACATCGTGGACGACGGCATGACGATGAAGCTCCG
GGTGCGCCGTGGCGCTTCCCGCGTGGGGAACAAGATCGTCGTTGGCAACGCCAAGACCGTCCGGTCGAAG
CGTCCTGTGACGGTTCCGCCTCACGTCGCGGAGATGATCCGAGCGCACATGAAGGACCGTACGAAGATGA
ACAAGGGCCCCGAGGCATTCCTGGTGACCACGACGCAGGGCAACCGGCTGTCGAAGTCCGCGTTCACCAA
GTCGCTGAAGCGTGGCTACGCCAAGATCGGTCGGCCGGAACTCCGCATCCACGACCTCCGCGCTGTCGGC
GCTACGTTCGCCGCTCAGGCAGGTGCGACGACCAAGGAGCTGATGGCCCGTCTCGGTCACACGACTCCTA
GGATGGCGATGAAGTACCAGATGGCGTCTGAGGCCCGCGACGAGGCTATCGCTGAGGCGATGTCCAAGCT
GGCCAAGACCTCCTGAAACGCAAAAAGCCCCCCTCCCAAGGACACTGAGTCCTAAAGAGGGGGGTTTCTT
GTCAGTACGCGAAGAACCACGCCTGGCCGCGAGCGCCAGCACCGCCGCTCTGTGCGGAGACCTGGGCACC
AGCCCCGCCGCCGCCAGGAGCATTGCCGTTCCCGCCAGCTAGCAACAAAGCGACGTTGTGTCTCAAAATC
TCTGATGTTACATTGCACAAGATAAAAATATATCATCATGAACAATAAAACTGTCTGCTTACATAAACAG
TAATACAAGGGGTGTTATGAGCCATATTCAACGGGAAACGTCTTGCTCGAGGCCGCGATTAAATTCCAAC
ATGGATGCTGATTTATATGGGTATAAATGGGCTCGCGATAATGTCGGGCAATCAGGTGCGACAATCTATC
GCTTGTATGGGAAGCCCCATGCGCCAGAGTTGTTTCTGAAACATGGCAAAGGTAGCGTTGCCAATGATGT
TACAGATGAGATGGTCAGACTAAACTGGCTGACGGAATTTATGCCTCTTCCGACCATCAAGCATTTTATC
CGTACTCCTGATGATGCATGGTTACTCACCACTGCGATCCCCGGGAAAACAGCATTCCAGGTATTAGAAG
AATATCCTGATTCAGGTGAAAATATTGTTGATGCGCTGGCAGTGTTCCTGCGCCGGTTGCATTCGATTCC
TGTTTGTAATTGTCCTTTTAACAGCGATCGCGTATTTCGTCTCGCTCAGGCGCAATCACGAATGAATAAC
GGTTTGGTTGATGCGAGTGATTTTGATGACGAGCGTAATGGCTGGCCTGTTGAACAAGTCTGGAAAGAAA
TGCATAATCTTTTGCCATTCTCACCGGATTCAGTCGTCACTCATGGTGATTTCTCACTTGATAACCTTAT
TTTTGACGAGGGGAAATTAATAGGTTGTATTGATGTTGGACGAGTCGGAATCGCAGACCGATACCAGGAT
CTTGCCATCCTATGGAACTGCCTCGGTGAGTTTTCTCCTTCATTACAGAAACGGCTTTTTCAAAAATATG
GTATTGATAATCCTGATATGAATAAATTGCAGTTTCATTTGATGCTCGATGAGTTTTTCTAATCAGAATT
GGTTAATTGGTTGTAACACTGGCAGAGCATTACGCTGACTTGACGGGACGGCGGCTTTGTTGAATAAATC
GAACTTTTGCTGAGTTGAAGGATCAGATCACGCATCTTCCCGACAACGCAGACCGTTCCGTGGCAAAGCA
AAAGTTCAAAATCACCAACTGGTCCACCTACAACAAAGCTCTCATCAACCGTGGCTCCCTCACTTTCTGG
CTGGATGATGGGGCGATTCAGGCCTGGTATGAGTCAGCAACACCTTCTTCACGAGGCAGACCTCACTAGT
TCCACTGAGCGTCAGACCCCGTAGAAAAGATCAAAGGATCTTCTTGAGATCCTTTTTTTCTGCGCGTAAT
CTGCTGCTTGCAAACAAAAAAACCACCGCTACCAGCGGTGGTTTGTTTGCCGGATCAAGAGCTACCAACT
CTTTTTCCGAAGGTAACTGGCTTCAGCAGAGCGCAGATACCAAATACTGTCCTTCTAGTGTAGCCGTAGT
TAGGCCACCACTTCAAGAACTCTGTAGCACCGCCTACATACCTCGCTCTGCTAATCCTGTTACCAGTGGC
TGCTGCCAGTGGCGATAAGTCGTGTCTTACCGGGTTGGACTCAAGACGATAGTTACCGGATAAGGCGCAG
CGGTCGGGCTGAACGGGGGGTTCGTGCACACAGCCCAGCTTGGAGCGAACGACCTACACCGAACTGAGAT
ACCTACAGCGTGAGCATTGAGAAAGCGCCACGCTTCCCGAAGGGAGAAAGGCGGACAGGTATCCGGTAAG
CGGCAGGGTCGGAACAGGAGAGCGCACGAGGGAGCTTCCAGGGGGAAACGCCTGGTATCTTTATAGTCCT
GTCGGGTTTCGCCACCTCTGACTTGAGCGTCGATTTTTGTGATGCTCGTCAGGGGGGCGGAGCCTATGGA
AAAACGCCAGCAACGCGGCCTTTTTACGGTTCCTGGCCTTTTGCTGGCCTTTTGCTCACATGTTCTTTCC
TGCGTTATCCCCTGATTCTGTGGATAACCGTATTACCGCCTTTGAGTGAGCTGATACCGCTCGCCGCAGC
CGAACGACCGAGCGCAACGCGTGCGGCCGCTCTAGAGGTGACCACAACGACGCGCCCGCTTTGATCGGGG
ACGTCTGCGGCCGACCATTTACGGGTCTTGTTGTCGTTGGCGGTCATGGGCCGAACATACTCACCCGGAT
CGGAGGGCCGAGGACAAGGTCGAACGAGGGGCATGACCCGGTGCGGGGCTTCTTGCACTCGGCATAGGCG
AGTGCTAAGAATAACGTTGGCACTCGCGACCGGTGAGTCGTAGGTCGGGACGGTGAGGCCAGGCCCGTCG
TCGCAGCGAGTGGCAGCGAGGACAACTTGAGCCGTCCGTCGCGGGCACTGCGCCCGGCCAGCGTAAGTAG
CGGGGTTGCCGTCACCCGGTGACCCCCGGTTTCATCCCCGATCCGGAGGAATCACTTCGCAATGGCCAAG
ACAATTGCGGATCCCCCGGGCTGCAGGAATTCGATATCAAGCTTAGAAGGAGAAGTACCGATGGAAGACG
CCAAAAACATAAAGAAAGGCCCGGCGCCATTCTATCCTCTAGAGGATGGAACCGCTGGAGAGCAACTGCA
TAAGGCTATGAAGAGATACGCCCTGGTTCCTGGAACAATTGCTTTTACAGATGCACATATCGAGGTGAAC
ATCACGTACGCGGAATACTTCGAAATGTCCGTTCGGTTGGCAGAAGCTATGAAACGATATGGGCTGAATA
CAAATCACAGAATCGTCGTATGCAGTGAAAACTCTCTTCAATTCTTTATGCCGGTGTTGGGCGCGTTATT
TATCGGAGTTGCAGTTGCGCCCGCGAACGACATTTATAATGAACGTGAATTGCTCAACAGTATGAACATT
TCGCAGCCTACCGTAGTGTTTGTTTCCAAAAAGGGGTTGCAAAAAATTTTGAACGTGCAAAAAAAATTAC
CAATAATCCAGAAAATTATTATCATGGATTCTAAAACGGATTACCAGGGATTTCAGTCGATGTACACGTT
CGTCACATCTCATCTACCTCCCGGTTTTAATGAATACGATTTTGTACCAGAGTCCTTTGATCGTGACAAA
ACAATTGCACTGATAATGAATTCCTCTGGATCTACTGGGTTACCTAAGGGTGTGGCCCTTCCGCATAGAA
CTGCCTGCGTCAGATTCTCGCATGCCAGAGATCCTATTTTTGGCAATCAAATCATTCCGGATACTGCGAT
TTTAAGTGTTGTTCCATTCCATCACGGTTTTGGAATGTTTACTACACTCGGATATTTGATATGTGGATTT
CGAGTCGTCTTAATGTATAGATTTGAAGAAGAGCTGTTTTTACGATCCCTTCAGGATTACAAAATTCAAA
GTGCGTTGCTAGTACCAACCCTATTTTCATTCTTCGCCAAAAGCACTCTGATTGACAAATACGATTTATC
TAATTTACACGAAATTGCTTCTGGGGGCGCACCTCTTTCGAAAGAAGTCGGGGAAGCGGTTGCAAAACGC
TTCCATCTTCCAGGGATACGACAAGGATATGGGCTCACTGAGACTACATCAGCTATTCTGATTACACCCG
AGGGGGATGATAAACCGGGCGCGGTCGGTAAAGTTGTTCCATTTTTTGAAGCGAAGGTTGTGGATCTGGA
TACCGGGAAAACGCTGGGCGTTAATCAGAGAGGCGAATTATGTGTCAGAGGACCTATGATTATGTCCGGT
TATGTAAACAATCCGGAAGCGACCAACGCCTTGATTGACAAGGATGGATGGCTACATTCTGGAGACATAG
CTTACTGGGACGAAGACGAACACTTCTTCATAGTTGACCGCTTGAAGTCTTTAATTAAATACAAAGGATA
TCAGGTGGCCCCCGCTGAATTGGAATCGATATTGTTACAACACCCCAACATCTTCGACGCGGGCGTGGCA
GGTCTTCCCGACGATGACGCCGGTGAACTTCCCGCCGCCGTTGTTGTTTTGGAGCACGGAAAGACGATGA
CGGAAAAAGAGATCGTGGATTACGTCGCCAGTCAAGTAACAACCGCGAAAAAGTTGCGCGGAGGAGTTGT
GTTTGTGGACGAAGTACCGAAAGGTCTTACCGGAAAACTCGACGCAAGAAAAATCAGAGAGATCCTCATA
AAGGCCAAGAAGGGCGGAAAGTAAGTCGACGTAGTTAACTAGCGTACGATCGACTGCCAGGCATCAAATA
AAACGAAAGGCTCAGTCGAAAGACTGGGCCTTTCGTTTTATCTGTTGTTTGTCCGGCCATCATGGCCGCG
GTGATCA
