>Addgene plasmid #26158 | pMV306hsp+FFlucWT | addgene partial sequence | sequence record 32211 | 26158 with pMV306-R (5' ctttcgatgctgacaaacga 3')
ACGAGGGGCATTCACACCAGATTGGAGCTGGTGCAGTGAAGAGAATAGACCGGGACAAGGTTGCACCGGG
AGTTGCAGCGGTCGGAACCCTCGCCGTCGGCGGGCTGGCGTTCGCCCTGTCGTTCACGGCTCTAGCTGAT
CACCGCGGCCATGATGGCATAAAACGAAAGGCCCAGTCTTTCGACTGAGCCTTTCGTTTTATTTGATGCC
TGGCAGTCGATCGTACGCTAGTTAACTACGTCGACTTACTTTCCGCCCTTCTTGGCCTTTATGAGGATCT
CTCTGATTTTTCTTGCGTCGAGTTTTCCGGTAAGACCTTTCGGTACTTCGTCCACAAACACAACTCCTCC
GCGCAACTTTTTCGCGGTTGTTACTTGACTGGCGACGTAATCCACGATCTCTTTTTCCGTCATCGTCTTT
CCGTGCTCCAAAACAACAACGGCGGCGGGAAGTTCACCGGCGTCATCGTCGGGAAGACCTGCCACGCCCG
CGTCGAAGATGTTGGGGTGTTGTAACAATATCGATTCCAATTCAGCGGGGGCCACCTGATATCCTTTGTA
TTTAATTAAAGACTTCAAGCGGTCAACTATGAAGAAGTGTTCGTCTTCGTCCCAGTAAGCTATGTCTCCA
GAATGTAGCCATCCATCCTTGTCAATCAAGGCGTTGGTCGCTTCCGGATTGTTTACATAACCGGACATAA
TCATAGGTCCTCTGACACATAATTCGCCTCTCTGATTAACGCCCAGCGTTTTCCCGGTATCCAGATCCAC
AACCTTCGCTTCAAAAAATGGAACAACTTTACCGACCGCGCCCGGTTTATCATCCCCCTCGGGTGTAATC
AGAATAGCTGATGTAGTCTCAGTGAGCCCATATCCTTGTCGTATCCCTGGAAGATGGAAGCGTTTTGC
