>Addgene plasmid #26158 | pMV306hsp+FFlucWT | addgene partial sequence | sequence record 32212 | 26158 with pBR322ori-F
TCTGACTTGAGCGTCGATTTTTNTGATGCTCGTCAGGGGGGCGGAGCCTATGGAAAAACGCCAGCAACGC
GGCCTTTTTACGGTTCCTGGCCTTTTGCTGGCCTTTTGCTCACATGTTCTTTCCTGCGTTATCCCCTGAT
TCTGTGGATAACCGTATTACCGCCTTTGAGTGAGCTGATACCGCTCGCCGCAGCCGAACGACCGAGCGCA
ACGCGTGCGGCCGCTCTAGACGGTGACCACAACGCGCCCGCTTTGATCGGGGACGTCTGCGGCCGACCAT
TTACGGGTCTTGTTGTCGTTGGCGGTCATGGGCCGAACATACTCACCCGGATCGGAGGGCCGAGGACAAG
GTCGAACGAGGGGCATGACCCGGTGCGGGGCTTCTTGCACTCGGCATAGGCGAGTGCTAAGAATAACGTT
GGCACTCGCGACCGGTGAGTGCTAGGTCGGGACGGTGAGGCCAGGCCCGTCGTCGCAGCGAGTGGCAGCG
AGGACAACTTGAGCCGTCCGTCGCGGGCACTGCGCCCGGCCAGCGTAAGTAGCGGGGTTGCCGTCACCCG
GTGACCCCCGTTTCATCCCCGATCCGGAGGAATCACTTCGCAATGGCCAAGACAATTGCGGATCCCCCGG
GCTGCAGGAATTCGATATCAAGCTTAGAAGGAGAAGTACCGATGGAAGACGCCAAAAACATAAAGAAAGG
CCCGGCGCCATTCTATCCTCTAGAGGATGGAACCGCTGGAGAGCAACTGCATAAGGCTATGAAGAGATAC
GCCCTGGTTCCTGGAACAATTGCTTTTACAGATGCACATATCGAGGTGAACATCACGTACGCGGAATACT
TCGAAATGTCCGTTCGGTTGGCAGAAGCTATGAAACGATATGGGCTGAATACAAATCACAG
